>Addgene plasmid #225249 | pRSETA-qmTQ2-cAMP | addgene full sequence | sequence record 446183 | Addgene NGS Result
GATCTCGATCCCGCGAAATTAATACGACTCACTATAGGGAGACCACAACGGTTTCCCTCTAGAAATAATT
TTGTTTAACTTTAAGAAGGAGATATACATATGCGGGGTTCTCATCATCATCATCATCATGGTATGGCTAG
CATGACTGGTGGACAGCAAATGGGTCGGGATCTGTACGACGATGACGATAAGGATCGATGGGGATCCGAG
CTCGAGATGGTGAGCAAGGGCGAGGAGCTGTTCACCGGGGTGGTGCCCATCCTGGTCGAGCTGGACGGCG
ACGTAAACGGCCACAAGTTCAGCGTGTCCGGCGAGGGCGAGGGCGATGCCACCTACGGCAAGCTGACCCT
GAAGTTCATCTGCACCACCGGCAAGCTGCCCGTGCCCTGGCCCACCCTCGTGACCACCCTGTCCTGGGGC
GTGCAGTGCTTCGCCCGCTACCCCGACCACATGAAGCAGCACGACTTCTTCAAGTCCGCCATGCCCGAAG
GCTACGTCCAGGAGCGCACCATCTTCTTCAAGGACGACGGCAACTACAAGACCCGCGCCGAGGTGAAGTT
CGAGGGCGACACCCTGGTGAACCGCATCGAGCTGAAGGGCATCGACTTCAAGGAGGACGGCAACATCCTG
GGGCACAAGCTGGAGTACAACCGTGGTACCGAGGAGCTTGTTGAGGCTATGGCCCTCCTGTCCCAGCGAG
GGCCTGATGCCCTACTCACCGTGGCGCTCCGGAAGCCCCCAGGTCAGCGTACGGATGAAGAACTGGACCT
GATCTTTGAAGAGCTGCTGCATATCAAGGCGGTGGCACACCTTTCTAACTCGGTGAAGCGGGAACTAGCT
GCTGTTCTGCTCTTTGAACCACACAGCAAGGCAGGAACTGTGTTGTTCAGCCAGGGGGACAAGGGTACCT
CGTGGTACATTATCTGGAAGGGATCTGTCAATGTGGTGACCCATGGCAAGGGGCTGGTGACCACGTTGCA
CGAGGGAGATGACTTTGGACAGCTGGCTCTGGTGAACGACGCACCTCGGGCAGCCACCATCATCCTTCGA
GAAAATAACTGTCACTTTCTGCGTGTGGACAAGCAGGACTTCAACCGCATCATCAAGGATGTGGAAGCAA
AAACCATGAGACTGGAAGAAGCACTGGAATTCTTCAGCGACAACGTCTATATCACCGCCGACAAGCAGAA
GAACGGCATCAAGGCCAACTTCAAGATCCGCCACAACATCGAGGACGGCGGCGTGCAGCTCGCCGACCAC
TACCAGCAGAACACCCCCATCGGCGACGGCCCCGTGCTGCTGCCCGACAACCACTACCTGAGCACCCAGT
CCAAGCTGAGCAAAGACCCCAACGAGAAGCGCGATCACATGGTCCTGCTGGAGTTCGTGACCGCCGCCGG
GATCACTCTCGGCATGGACGAGCTGTACAAGTAACGAAGCTTGATCCGGCTGCTAACAAAGCCCGAAAGG
AAGCTGAGTTGGCTGCTGCCACCGCTGAGCAATAACTAGCATAACCCCTTGGGGCCTCTAAACGGGTCTT
GAGGGGTTTTTTGCTGAAAGGAGGAACTATATCCGGATCTGGCGTAATAGCGAAGAGGCCCGCACCGATC
GCCCTTCCCAACAGTTGCGCAGCCTGAATGGCGAATGGG
[124 nt withheld, positions 1650-1773]
C
[91 nt withheld, positions 1775-1865]
A
[49 nt withheld, positions 1867-1915]
CCTTTGACGTTGGAGTCCACGTTCTTT
[37 nt withheld, positions 1943-1979]
ACCCTATCTCGGTCTATTCTTTTGATTTATAAGGGATTTTGCCGATTTCGGCCTATTGGTTAAAAAATGA
GCTGATTTAACAAAAATTTAACGCGAATTTTAACAAAATATTAACGCTTACAATTTAGGTGGCACTTTTC
GGGGAAATGTGCGCGGAACCCCTATTTGTTTATTTTTCTAAATACATTCAAATATGTATCCGCTCATGAG
ACAATAACCCTGATAAATGCTTCAATAATATTGAAAAAGGAAGAGTATGAGTATTCAACATTTCCGTGTC
GCCCTTATTCCCTTTTTTGCGGCATTTTGCCTTCCTGTTTTTGCTCACCCAGAAACGCTGGTGAAAGTAA
AAGATGCTGAAGATCAGTTGGGTGCACGAGTGGGTTACATCGAACTGGATCTCAACAGCGGTAAGATCCT
TGAGAGTTTTCGCCCCGAAGAACGTTTTCCAATGATGAGCACTTTTAAAGTTCTGCTATGTGGCGCGGTA
TTATCCCGTATTGACGCCGGGCAAGAGCAACTCGGTCGCCGCATACACTATTCTCAGAATGACTTGGTTG
AGTACTCACCAGTCACAGAAAAGCATCTTACGGATGGCATGACAGTAAGAGAATTATGCAGTGCTGCCAT
AACCATGAGTGATAACACTGCGGCCAACTTACTTCTGACAACGATCGGAGGACCGAAGGAGCTAACCGCT
TTTTTGCACAACATGGGGGATCATGTAACTCGCCTTGATCGTTGGGAACCGGAGCTGAATGAAGCCATAC
CAAACGACGAGCGTGACACCACGATGCCTGTAGCAATGGCAACAACGTTGCGCAAACTATTAACTGGCGA
ACTACTTACTCTAGCTTCCCGGCAACAATTAATAGACTGGATGGAGGCGGATAAAGTTGCAGGACCACTT
CTGCGCTCGGCCCTTCCGGCTGGCTGGTTTATTGCTGATAAATCTGGAGCCGGTGAGCGTGGGTCTCGCG
GTATCATTGCAGCACTGGGGCCAGATGGTAAGCCCTCCCGTATCGTAGTTATCTACACGACGGGGAGTCA
GGCAACTATGGATGAACGAAATAGACAGATCGCTGAGATAGGTGCCTCACTGATTAAGCATTGGTAACTG
TCAGACCAAGTTTACTCATATATACTTTAGATTGATTTAAAACTTCATTTTTAATTTAAAAGGATCTAGG
TGAAGATCCTTTTTGATAATCTCATGACCAAAATCCCTTAACGTGAGTTTTCGTTCCACTGAGCGTCAGA
CCCCGTAGAAAAGATCAAAGGATCTTCTTGAGATCCTTTTTTTCTGCGCGTAATCTGCTGCTTGCAAACA
AAAAAACCACCGCTACCAGCGGTGGTTTGTTTGCCGGATCAAGAGCTACCAACTCTTTTTCCGAAGGTAA
CTGGCTTCAGCAGAGCGCAGATACCAAATACTGTTCTTCTAGTGTAGCCGTAGTTAGGCCACCACTTCAA
GAACTCTGTAGCACCGCCTACATACCTCGCTCTGCTAATCCTGTTACCAGTGGCTGCTGCCAGTGGCGAT
AAGTCGTGTCTTACCGGGTTGGACTCAAGACGATAGTTACCGGATAAGGCGCAGCGGTCGGGCTGAACGG
GGGGTTCGTGCACACAGCCCAGCTTGGAGCGAACGACCTACACCGAACTGAGATACCTACAGCGTGAGCT
ATGAGAAAGCGCCACGCTTCCCGAAGGGAGAAAGGCGGACAGGTATCCGGTAAGCGGCAGGGTCGGAACA
GGAGAGCGCACGAGGGAGCTTCCAGGGGGAAACGCCTGGTATCTTTATAGTCCTGTCGGGTTTCGCCACC
TCTGACTTGAGCGTCGATTTTTGTGATGCTCGTCAGGGGGGCGGAGCCTATGGAAAAACGCCAGCAACGC
GGCCTTTTTACGGTTCCTGGCCTTTTGCTGGCCTTTTGCTCACATGTTCTTTCCTGCGTTATCCCCTGAT
TCTGTGGATAACCGTATTACCGCCTTTGAGTGAGCTGATACCGCTCGCCGCAGCCGAACGACCGAGCGCA
GCGAGTCAGTGAGCGAGGAAGCGGAAGAGCGCCCAATACGCAAACCGCCTCTCCCCGCGCGTTGGCCGAT
TCATTAATGCAG
Features (pLannotate 1.2.2; 16 found; start..end, strand, type, name):
     20..38      +  promoter       T7 promoter: promoter for bacteriophage T7 RNA polymerase
     70..92      +  RBS            RBS: efficient ribosome binding site from bacteriophage T7 gene 10 (Olins and Rangwala, 1989)
    112..132     +  CDS            capTEV™ (fragment): composite tag for in vivo biotinylation, TEV protease cleavage, and 6xHis tagging
    133..165     +  CDS            T7 tag (gene 10 leader): leader peptide from bacteriophage T7 gene 10 promotes efficient translation in E. coli
    169..192     +  CDS            Xpress™ tag: Xpress™ epitope tag, including an enterokinase recognition and cleavage site
    217..651     +  CDS            SCFP3A (fragment): monomeric optimized variant of ECFP (Kremers et al., 2006) mammalian codon-optimized
    634..1140    +  CDS            RAPGEF3 (fragment): RPGF3_HUMAN - Also known as CGEF1, EPAC, EPAC1. Experimental evidence at protein level: Swiss-Prot protein existence level 1. Guanine nucleotide exchange factor (GEF) for RAP1A and RAP2A small GTPases that is activated by binding cAMP. Through simultaneous binding of PDE3B to RAPGEF3 and PIK3R6 is assembled in a signaling complex in which it activates the PI3K gamma complex and which is involved in angiogenesis. Plays a role in the modulation of the cAMP- induced dynamic control of endothelial barrier function through a pathway that is independent on Rho-mediated signaling. Required for the ac
   1154..1434    +  CDS            mTurquoise (fragment): enhanced monomeric variant of CFP (Goedhart et al., 2010) mammalian codon-optimized
   1449..1498    +  CDS            SET1 (fragment): solubility-enhancement tag derived from T7 phage gene 10B
   1506..1553    +  terminator     T7 terminator: transcription terminator for bacteriophage T7 RNA polymerase
   1579..1645    +  CDS            lacZα (fragment): LacZα fragment of β-galactosidase; lacZ fragment
   1650..2078    +  rep_origin     f1 ori (sequence partly withheld): f1 bacteriophage origin of replication; arrow indicates direction of (+) strand synthesis
   2131..2235    +  promoter       AmpR promoter: bla
   2236..3096    +  CDS            AmpR: β-lactamase; bla; confers resistance to ampicillin, carbenicillin, and related antibiotics
   3267..3855    +  rep_origin     ori: high-copy-number ColE1/pMB1/pBR322/pUC origin of replication
   4038..4091    +  CDS            lacI (fragment): lac repressor; lacI; The lac repressor binds to the lac operator to inhibit transcription in E. coli. This inhibition can be relieved by adding lactose or isopropyl-β-D-thiogalactopyranoside (IPTG).
