[The description below was written by a language model from this plasmid's Addgene catalogue record and pLannotate feature annotations shown in this document.]
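Description:
pRSETA-qmTQ2-cAMP is a bacterial expression plasmid built on the pRSETA backbone for producing a recombinant cyan fluorescent cAMP biosensor in E. coli. The sequenced construct is about 4.1 kb. It is maintained through a high-copy ColE1/pUC-type origin and selected with ampicillin via the β-lactamase gene. An f1 phage origin is also present, which in principle permits single-stranded DNA production.

The expression cassette is driven by the T7 promoter, so it requires a host that supplies T7 RNA polymerase. The promoter is followed by the efficient T7 gene 10 ribosome binding site, and the cassette ends at a T7 terminator. The open reading frame begins with the standard pRSET leader: a 6xHis tag for metal-affinity purification, the T7 gene 10 leader tag, and the Xpress epitope, which includes an enterokinase cleavage site.

The synthetic insert of about 1.2 kb was introduced by Gibson assembly. The feature table annotates it as an N-terminal cyan fluorescent protein fragment, a fragment of human RAPGEF3 (EPAC1, a cAMP-activated exchange factor), and a C-terminal mTurquoise-family fragment. This layout is consistent with a cAMP-binding domain inserted within the mTurquoise2 scaffold, so that ligand binding would alter the fluorophore's environment. The record does not spell out the exact insertion design. Short annotated fragments of lacZα, lacI, capTEV and SET1 appear to be backbone remnants or partial matches rather than functional elements.

The stated purpose is bacterial expression of the His-tagged sensor, a fluorescence lifetime imaging (FLIM) reporter of cAMP from an mTurquoise2-based biosensor platform. The tagged protein is suited to purification and in vitro characterisation.
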