Addgene plasmid #225249: pRSETA-qmTQ2-cAMP
Purpose: Bacterial expression of N-terminal His-tagged qmTQ2-cAMP, a cyan fluorescent FLIM biosensor for detecting cAMP
Depositing lab: Yasushi Okada. Depositing organization: RIKEN. Publication: Development of fluorescence lifetime biosensors for ATP, cAMP, citrate, and glucose using the mTurquoise2-based platform. Zhong C, Arai S, Okada Y. Cell Rep Methods. 2024 Nov 18;4(11):100902. doi: 10.1016/j.crmeth.2024.100902. PubMed 39561716.
Backbone
  Vector backbone: pRSETA
  Backbone size w/o insert (bp): 2897
  Vector type: Bacterial Expression
Growth in bacteria
  Bacterial resistance: Ampicillin, 100 μg/mL
  Growth temperature: 37°C
  Growth strain: DH5alpha
  Copy number: High Copy
Gene/Insert
  Gene/Insert name: qmTQ2-cAMP
  Species: Synthetic
  Insert size (bp): 1218
  Promoter: T7 promoter
  Tag / fusion protein: 6XHis, T7 tag, XpressTM tag (N terminal on insert)
  Cloning method: Gibson Cloning
Terms and licenses: Academic/Nonprofit Terms; Industry Terms: Not Available to Industry
How to cite: pRSETA-qmTQ2-cAMP was a gift from Yasushi Okada (Addgene plasmid # 225249 ; http://n2t.net/addgene:225249 ; RRID:Addgene_225249)
